Addgene plasmid #215698: pcDNAintron-CHIKV-Structural polyprotein
Purpose: Produces the Chikungunya virus structural polyprotein Capsid-E3-E2-6K-E1
Depositing lab: Melinda Brindley. Depositing organization: University of Georgia. Publication: Chikungunya virus release is reduced by TIM-1 receptors through binding of envelope phosphatidylserine. Reyes Ballista JM, Hoover AJ, Noble JT, Acciani MD, Miazgowicz KL, Harrison SA, Tabscott GAL, Duncan A, Barnes DN, Jimenez AR, Brindley MA. J Virol. 2024 Jul 15:e0077524. doi: 10.1128/jvi.00775-24. PubMed 39007616.
Backbone
  Vector backbone: pcDNAintron
  Backbone size w/o insert (bp): 6205
  Vector type: Mammalian Expression
  Selectable markers: Neomycin (select with G418)
Growth in bacteria
  Bacterial resistance: Ampicillin, 100 μg/mL
  Growth temperature: 37°C
  Growth strain: DH5alpha
  Copy number: High Copy
Gene/Insert
  Gene/Insert name: CHIKV structural polyprotein Capsid-E3-E2-6K-E1
  Species: Chikungunya virus strain 181/clone 25
  Insert size (bp): 3743
  Promoter: CMV
  Cloning method: Ligation Independent Cloning
  Sequencing primers: 5′ TAATACGACTCACTATAGGG; 3′ TAGAAGGCACAGTCGAGG
Terms and licenses: Academic/Nonprofit Terms; Industry Terms: Not Available to Industry
How to cite: pcDNAintron-CHIKV-Structural polyprotein was a gift from Melinda Brindley (Addgene plasmid # 215698 ; http://n2t.net/addgene:215698 ; RRID:Addgene_215698)
