[The description below was written by a language model from this plasmid's Addgene catalogue record and pLannotate feature annotations shown in this document.]
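Description:
pcDNAintron-CHIKV-Structural polyprotein is a mammalian expression plasmid of about 9.95 kb that produces the complete structural polyprotein (Capsid-E3-E2-6K-E1) of Chikungunya virus strain 181/clone 25. It is built on the pcDNAintron backbone, a pcDNA-style vector in which a rabbit β-globin intron sits between the human CMV immediate-early enhancer/promoter and the cloning site. Including a spliceable intron in the 5′ untranslated region generally improves nuclear export and expression of transcripts, which is useful for genes from cytoplasmic RNA viruses that are not adapted to nuclear transcription. The roughly 3.7 kb polyprotein open reading frame follows the intron and a T7 promoter and is terminated by the bovine growth hormone polyadenylation signal. Once translated, the polyprotein would be expected to be processed as in infection, by capsid autoproteolysis and host proteases, yielding capsid and the E2/E1 envelope glycoproteins, with E1 acting as the class II fusion protein.

In bacteria the plasmid is maintained at high copy through a ColE1/pUC-type origin and selected with ampicillin via β-lactamase; an f1 origin is also present. For mammalian cells, an SV40 early promoter drives the neomycin phosphotransferase gene with an SV40 poly(A) signal, allowing G418 selection of stable lines. The remaining annotated fragments (ble, lacI, lac promoter/operator, bom) appear to be backbone remnants.

The record states only that the construct produces the structural polyprotein. The associated publication concerns how TIM-1 receptors reduce Chikungunya virus release by binding envelope phosphatidylserine, so the plasmid fits studies of particle assembly and release or glycoprotein function without the viral nonstructural genes.
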