Features (pLannotate 1.2.2; 21 found; start..end, strand, type, name):
    325..343     +  promoter       T7 promoter: promoter for bacteriophage T7 RNA polymerase
    394..434     +  intron         β-globin intron (fragment): intron from rabbit β-globin gene
    517..4260    +  CDS            POLS_CHIKS: Experimental evidence at protein level: Swiss-Prot protein existence level 1. [Spike glycoprotein E1]: Class II viral fusion protein. Fusion activity is inactive as long as E1 is bound to E2 in mature virion. After virus attachment to target cell and endocytosis, acidification of the endosome would induce dissociation of E1/E2 heterodimer and concomitant trimerization of the E1 subunits. This E1 trimer is fusion active, and promotes release of viral nucleocapsid in cytoplasm after endosome and viral membrane fusion. Efficient fusion requires the presence of cholesterol and sphingolipid in the
   4307..4531    +  polyA_signal   bGH poly(A) signal: bovine growth hormone polyadenylation signal
   4535..4556    +  promoter       SV40 promoter (fragment): SV40 enhancer and early promoter
   4577..5005    +  rep_origin     f1 ori (sequence partly withheld): f1 bacteriophage origin of replication; arrow indicates direction of (+) strand synthesis
   5019..5348    +  promoter       SV40 promoter: SV40 enhancer and early promoter
   5415..6206    +  CDS            neo: KKA2_KLEPN - Also known as kan, nptII. Experimental evidence at protein level: Swiss-Prot protein existence level 1. Resistance to kanamycin, neomycin, paromomycin, ribostamycin, butirosin and gentamicin B. From Klebsiella pneumoniae.
   6230..6388    +  CDS            ble (fragment): BLE_KLEPN - Experimental evidence at protein level: Swiss-Prot protein existence level 1. Binding protein with a strong affinity to the bleomycin family of antibiotics. Binds to CL990; an antimitotic-antibiotic compound. From Klebsiella pneumoniae.
   6383..6504    +  polyA_signal   SV40 poly(A) signal: SV40 polyadenylation signal
   6577..6593    -  protein_bind   lac operator: The lac repressor binds to the lac operator to inhibit transcription in E. coli. This inhibition can be relieved by adding lactose or isopropyl-β-D-thiogalactopyranoside (IPTG). lac repressor encoded by lacI
   6601..6631    -  promoter       lac promoter: promoter for the E. coli lac operon
   6646..6667    -  protein_bind   CAP binding site: CAP binding activates transcription in the presence of cAMP. E. coli catabolite activator protein
   6680..6772    -  CDS            lacI (fragment): lac repressor; lacI; The lac repressor binds to the lac operator to inhibit transcription in E. coli. This inhibition can be relieved by adding lactose or isopropyl-β-D-thiogalactopyranoside (IPTG).
   6955..7543    -  rep_origin     ori: high-copy-number ColE1/pMB1/pBR322/pUC origin of replication
   7714..8574    -  CDS            AmpR: β-lactamase; bla; confers resistance to ampicillin, carbenicillin, and related antibiotics
   8575..8679    -  promoter       AmpR promoter: bla
   8738..8790    -  misc_feature   bom (fragment): basis of mobility region from pBR322
   8945..9324    +  enhancer       CMV enhancer: human cytomegalovirus immediate early enhancer
   9325..9528    +  promoter       CMV promoter: human cytomegalovirus (CMV) immediate early promoter
   9649..270     +  intron         β-globin intron (across the origin): intron from rabbit β-globin gene
>Addgene plasmid #215698 | pcDNAintron-CHIKV-Structural polyprotein | addgene full sequence | sequence record 426574 | Addgene NGS Result
CAAGGCAATCAGGGTATATTATATTGTACTTCAGCACAGTTTTAGAGAACAATTGTTATAATTAAATGAT
AAGGTAGAATATTTCTGCATATAAATTCTGGCTGGCGTGGAAATATTCTTATTGGTAGAAACAACTACAT
CCTGGTCATCATCCTGCCTTTCTCTTTATGGTTACAATGATATACACTGTTTGAGATGAGGATAAAATAC
TCTGAGTCCAAACCGGGCCCCTCTGCTAACCATGTTCATGCCTTCTTCTTTTTCCTACAGCTCCTGGGCA
ACGTGCTGGTTATTGTGCTGTCTCATCATTTTGGCAAAGAATTGTAATACGACTCACTATAGGGCGAATT
CGGATCCACTAGTCCAGTGTGGTGGAATTCTGCAGATCTAGAGCCTCTGCTAACCATGTTCATGCCTTCT
TCTTTTTCCTACAGCTCCTGGGCAACGTGCTGGTTATTGTGCTGTCTCATCATTTTGGCAAAGAATTCGA
GCTCATCGATGCATGGTACCGCCACCATGGAGTTTATCCCAACCCAAACTTTCTACAATAGGAGGTACCA
GCCTCGACCTTGGACTCCGCGCCCTACTATCCAAGTTATCAGACCCAGACCGCGTCCGCAAAGGAAAGCC
GGGCAACTTGCCCAGCTGATCTCAGCAGTTAATAAACTGACAATGCGCGCGGTACCTCAACAGAAGCCGC
GCAAGAATCGGAAGAATAAGAAGCAAAAGCAAAAGCAGCAGGCGCCACGAAACAACATGAATCAAAAGAA
GCAGCCCCCTAAAAAGAAACCGGCTCAAAAGAAAAAGAAGCCGGGCCGTAGAGAGAGAATGTGCATGAAA
ATCGAAAATGATTGCATCTTCGAAGTCAAGCATGAAGGTAAGGTAACAGGTTACGCGTGCTTGGTAGGGG
ACAAAGTAATGAAGCCAGCACACGTAAAGGGGACCATCGATAATGCGGACCTGGCCAAATTGGCCTTCAA
GCGGTCATCTAAGTACGACCTTGAATGCGCGCAGATACCCGTGCACATGAAGTCCGACGCTTCGAAGTTC
ACCCATGAGAAACCGGAGGGGTACTACAACTGGCACCACGGAGCAGTACAGTACTCAGGAGGCCGGTTCA
CCATCCCTACAGGTGCGGGCAAACCAGGGGACAGCGGTAGACCGATCTTCGACAACAAGGGGCGCGTGGT
GGCCATAGTTTTAGGAGGAGCTAATGAAGGAGCCCGTACAGCCCTCTCGGTGGTGACCTGGAACAAAGAC
ATCGTCACGAAAATCACCCCTGAGGGGGCCGAAGAGTGGAGTCTTGCCATTCCAGTTATGTGCCTGCTGG
CAAATACCACGTTCCCCTGCTCCCAGCCCCCTTGCACACCCTGCTGCTACGAAAAAGAGCCGGAGAAAAC
CCTGCGCATGCTAGAAGACAACGTCATGAGCCCCGGGTACTATCAGCTGCTACAAGCATCCTTAACATGT
TCTCCCCGCCGCCAGCGACGCAGTATTAAGGACAACTTCAATGTCTATAAAGCCATAAGACCGTACCTAG
CTCACTGTCCCGACTGTGGAGAAGGGCACTCGTGCCATAGTCCCGTAGCGCTAGAACGCATCAGAAACGA
AGCGACAGACGGGACGCTGAAAATCCAGGTTTCCTTGCAAATCGGAATAAAGACGGATGATAGCCATGAT
TGGACCAAGCTGCGTTACATGGACAATCATATGCCAGCAGACGCAGAGAGGGCCAGGCTATTTGTAAGAA
CGTCAGCACCGTGCACGATTACTGGAACAATGGGACACTTCATCCTGGCCCGATGTCCGAAAGGAGAAAC
TCTGACGGTGGGATTCACTGACGGTAGGAAGATCAGTCACTCATGTACGCACCCATTTCACCACGACCCT
CCTGTGATAGGCCGGGAAAAATTTCATTCCCGACCGCAGCACGGTAGAGAACTACCTTGCAGCACGTACG
CGCAGAGCACCGCTGCAACTGCCGAGGAGATAGAGGTACATATGCCCCCAGACACCCCAGATCGCACATT
GATGTCACAACAGTCCGGTAATGTAAAGATCACAGTCAATAGTCAGACGGTGCGGTACAAGTGTAATTGC
GGTGACTCAAATGAAGGACTAACCACTACAGACAAAGTGATTAATAACTGCAAGGTTGATCAATGCCATG
CCGCGGTCACCAATCACAAAAAATGGCAGTATAATTCCCCTCTGGTCCCGCGTAATGCTGAACTCGGGGA
CCGAAAAGGAAAAGTTCACATTCCGTTTCCTCTGGCAAATGTGACATGCAGGGTGCCTAAGGCAAGGAAC
CCCACCGTGACGTACGGAAAAAACCAAGTCATCATGCTGCTGTATCCTGACCACCCAACGCTCCTGTCCT
ACCGGAATATGGGAGAAGAACCAAACTATCAAGAAGAGTGGGTGACGCATAAGAAGGAGATCAGGTTAAC
CGTGCCGACTGAAGGGCTCGAGGTCACGTGGGGCAACAACGAGCCGTACAAGTATTGGCCGCAGTTATCC
ACAAACGGTACAGCCCACGGCCACCCGCATGAGATAATTTTGTATTATTATGAGCTGTACCCTACTATGA
CTGTGGTAGTTGTGTCAGTGGCCTCGTTCGTACTCCTGTCGATGGTGGGTGTGGCAGTGGGGATGTGCAT
GTGTGCACGACGCAGATGCATTACACCGTACGAACTGACACCAGGAGCTACCGTCCCTTTCCTGCTTAGC
CTAATATGCTGCATTAGAACAGCTAAAGCGGCCACATACCAAGAGGCTGCGGTATACCTGTGGAACGAGC
AGCAGCCTTTGTTTTGGCTGCAAGCCCTTATTCCGCTGGCAGCCCTGATTGTCCTATGCAACTGTCTGAG
ACTCTTACCATGCTTTTGTAAAACGTTGACTTTTTTAGCCGTAATGAGCGTCGGTGCCCACACTGTGAGC
GCGTACGAACACGTAACAGTGATCCCGAACACGGTGGGAGTACCGTATAAGACTCTAGTCAACAGACCGG
GCTACAGCCCCATGGTACTGGAGATGGAGCTTCTGTCAGTCACTTTGGAGCCAACGCTATCGCTTGATTA
CATCACGTGCGAGTATAAAACCGTCATCCCGTCTCCGTACGTGAAATGCTGCGGTACAGCAGAGTGCAAG
GACAAGAGCCTACCTGATTACAGCTGTAAGGTCTTCACCGGCGTCTACCCATTCATGTGGGGCGGCGCCT
ACTGCTTCTGCGACACTGAAAATACGCAATTGAGCGAAGCACATGTGGAGAAGTCCGAATCATGCAAAAC
AGAATTTGCATCAGCATATAGGGCTCATACCGCATCCGCATCAGCTAAGCTCCGCGTCCTTTACCAAGGA
AATAATGTTACTGTATCTGCTTATGCAAACGGCGATCATGCCGTCACAGTTAAGGACGCTAAATTCATTG
TGGGGCCAATGTCTTCAGCCTGGACACCTTTTGACAATAAAATCGTGGTGTACAAAGGCGACGTCTACAA
CATGGACTACCCGCCCTTCGGCGCAGGAAGACCAGGACAATTTGGCGACATCCAAAGTCGCACGCCTGAG
AGCGAAGACGTCTATGCTAACACACAACTGGTACTGCAGAGACCGTCCGCGGGTACGGTGCACGTGCCGT
ACTCTCAGGCACCATCTGGCTTCAAGTATTGGCTAAAAGAACGAGGGGCGTCGCTGCAGCACACAGCACC
ATTTGGCTGTCAAATAGCAACAAACCCGGTAAGAGCGATGAACTGCGCCGTAGGGAACATGCCTATCTCC
ATCGACATACCGGACGCGGCCTTCACTAGGGTCGTCGACGCGCCATCTTTAACGGACATGTCGTGTGAGG
TACCAGCCTGCACCCACTCCTCAGACTTTGGGGGCGTAGCCATCATTAAATATGCAGCCAGCAAGAAAGG
CAAGTGTGCGGTGCATTCGATGACTAACGCCGTCACTATTCGGGAAGCTGAAATAGAAGTAGAAGGGAAC
TCTCAGTTGCAAATCTCTTTTTCGACGGCCCTAGCCAGCGCCGAATTCCGCGTACAAGTCTGTTCTACAC
AAGTACACTGTGCAGCCGAGTGCCATCCACCGAAAGACCATATAGTCAATTACCCGGCGTCACACACCAC
CCTCGGGGTCCAAGACATTTCCGTTACGGCGATGTCATGGGTGCAGAAGATCACGGGAGGTGTGGGACTG
GTTGTCGCTGTTGCAGCACTGATCCTAATCGTGGTGCTATGCGTGTCGTTTAGCAGGCACTGACTCGAGT
CTAGAGGGCCCGTTTAAACCCGCTGATCAGCCTCGACTGTGCCTTCTAGTTGCCAGCCATCTGTTGTTTG
CCCCTCCCCCGTGCCTTCCTTGACCCTGGAAGGTGCCACTCCCACTGTCCTTTCCTAATAAAATGAGGAA
ATTGCATCGCATTGTCTGAGTAGGTGTCATTCTATTCTGGGGGGTGGGGTGGGGCAGGACAGCAAGGGGG
AGGATTGGGAAGACAATAGCAGGCATGCTGGGGATGCGGTGGGCTCTATGGCTTCTGAGGCGGAAAGAAC
CAGCTGGGGCTCTAGGGGGTATCCCC
[124 nt withheld, positions 4577-4700]
C
[91 nt withheld, positions 4702-4792]
A
[49 nt withheld, positions 4794-4842]
CCTTTGACGTTGGAGTCCACGTTCTTT
[37 nt withheld, positions 4870-4906]
ACCCTATCTCGGTCTATTCTTTTGATTTATAAGGGATTTTGCCGATTTCGGCCTATTGGTTAAAAAATGA
GCTGATTTAACAAAAATTTAACGCGAATTAATTCTGTGGAATGTGTGTCAGTTAGGGTGTGGAAAGTCCC
CAGGCTCCCCAGCAGGCAGAAGTATGCAAAGCATGCATCTCAATTAGTCAGCAACCAGGTGTGGAAAGTC
CCCAGGCTCCCCAGCAGGCAGAAGTATGCAAAGCATGCATCTCAATTAGTCAGCAACCATAGTCCCGCCC
CTAACTCCGCCCATCCCGCCCCTAACTCCGCCCAGTTCCGCCCATTCTCCGCCCCATGGCTGACTAATTT
TTTTTATTTATGCAGAGGCCGAGGCCGCCTCTGCCTCTGAGCTATTCCAGAAGTAGTGAGGAGGCTTTTT
TGGAGGCCTAGGCTTTTGCAAAAAGCTCCCGGGAGCTTGTATATCCATTTTCGGATCTGATCAAGAGACA
GGATGAGGATCGTTTCGCATGATTGAACAAGATGGATTGCACGCAGGTTCTCCGGCCGCTTGGGTGGAGA
GGCTATTCGGCTATGACTGGGCACAACAGACAATCGGCTGCTCTGATGCCGCCGTGTTCCGGCTGTCAGC
GCAGGGGCGCCCGGTTCTTTTTGTCAAGACCGACCTGTCCGGTGCCCTGAATGAACTGCAGGACGAGGCA
GCGCGGCTATCGTGGCTGGCCACGACGGGCGTTCCTTGCGCAGCTGTGCTCGACGTTGTCACTGAAGCGG
GAAGGGACTGGCTGCTATTGGGCGAAGTGCCGGGGCAGGATCTCCTGTCATCTCACCTTGCTCCTGCCGA
GAAAGTATCCATCATGGCTGATGCAATGCGGCGGCTGCATACGCTTGATCCGGCTACCTGCCCATTCGAC
CACCAAGCGAAACATCGCATCGAGCGAGCACGTACTCGGATGGAAGCCGGTCTTGTCGATCAGGATGATC
TGGACGAAGAGCATCAGGGGCTCGCGCCAGCCGAACTGTTCGCCAGGCTCAAGGCGCGCATGCCCGACGG
CGAGGATCTCGTCGTGACCCATGGCGATGCCTGCTTGCCGAATATCATGGTGGAAAATGGCCGCTTTTCT
GGATTCATCGACTGTGGCCGGCTGGGTGTGGCGGACCGCTATCAGGACATAGCGTTGGCTACCCGTGATA
TTGCTGAAGAGCTTGGCGGCGAATGGGCTGACCGCTTCCTCGTGCTTTACGGTATCGCCGCTCCCGATTC
GCAGCGCATCGCCTTCTATCGCCTTCTTGACGAGTTCTTCTGAGCGGGACTCTGGGGTTCGAAATGACCG
ACCAAGCGACGCCCAACCTGCCATCACGAGATTTCGATTCCACCGCCGCCTTCTATGAAAGGTTGGGCTT
CGGAATCGTTTTCCGGGACGCCGGCTGGATGATCCTCCAGCGCGGGGATCTCATGCTGGAGTTCTTCGCC
CACCCCAACTTGTTTATTGCAGCTTATAATGGTTACAAATAAAGCAATAGCATCACAAATTTCACAAATA
AAGCATTTTTTTCACTGCATTCTAGTTGTGGTTTGTCCAAACTCATCAATGTATCTTATCATGTCTGTAT
ACCGTCGACCTCTAGCTAGAGCTTGGCGTAATCATGGTCATAGCTGTTTCCTGTGTGAAATTGTTATCCG
CTCACAATTCCACACAACATACGAGCCGGAAGCATAAAGTGTAAAGCCTGGGGTGCCTAATGAGTGAGCT
AACTCACATTAATTGCGTTGCGCTCACTGCCCGCTTTCCAGTCGGGAAACCTGTCGTGCCAGCTGCATTA
ATGAATCGGCCAACGCGCGGGGAGAGGCGGTTTGCGTATTGGGCGCTCTTCCGCTTCCTCGCTCACTGAC
TCGCTGCGCTCGGTCGTTCGGCTGCGGCGAGCGGTATCAGCTCACTCAAAGGCGGTAATACGGTTATCCA
CAGAATCAGGGGATAACGCAGGAAAGAACATGTGAGCAAAAGGCCAGCAAAAGGCCAGGAACCGTAAAAA
GGCCGCGTTGCTGGCGTTTTTCCATAGGCTCCGCCCCCCTGACGAGCATCACAAAAATCGACGCTCAAGT
CAGAGGTGGCGAAACCCGACAGGACTATAAAGATACCAGGCGTTTCCCCCTGGAAGCTCCCTCGTGCGCT
CTCCTGTTCCGACCCTGCCGCTTACCGGATACCTGTCCGCCTTTCTCCCTTCGGGAAGCGTGGCGCTTTC
TCATAGCTCACGCTGTAGGTATCTCAGTTCGGTGTAGGTCGTTCGCTCCAAGCTGGGCTGTGTGCACGAA
CCCCCCGTTCAGCCCGACCGCTGCGCCTTATCCGGTAACTATCGTCTTGAGTCCAACCCGGTAAGACACG
ACTTATCGCCACTGGCAGCAGCCACTGGTAACAGGATTAGCAGAGCGAGGTATGTAGGCGGTGCTACAGA
GTTCTTGAAGTGGTGGCCTAACTACGGCTACACTAGAAGAACAGTATTTGGTATCTGCGCTCTGCTGAAG
CCAGTTACCTTCGGAAAAAGAGTTGGTAGCTCTTGATCCGGCAAACAAACCACCGCTGGTAGCGGTGGTT
TTTTTGTTTGCAAGCAGCAGATTACGCGCAGAAAAAAAGGATCTCAAGAAGATCCTTTGATCTTTTCTAC
GGGGTCTGACGCTCAGTGGAACGAAAACTCACGTTAAGGGATTTTGGTCATGAGATTATCAAAAAGGATC
TTCACCTAGATCCTTTTAAATTAAAAATGAAGTTTTAAATCAATCTAAAGTATATATGAGTAAACTTGGT
CTGACAGTTACCAATGCTTAATCAGTGAGGCACCTATCTCAGCGATCTGTCTATTTCGTTCATCCATAGT
TGCCTGACTCCCCGTCGTGTAGATAACTACGATACGGGAGGGCTTACCATCTGGCCCCAGTGCTGCAATG
ATACCGCGAGACCCACGCTCACCGGCTCCAGATTTATCAGCAATAAACCAGCCAGCCGGAAGGGCCGAGC
GCAGAAGTGGTCCTGCAACTTTATCCGCCTCCATCCAGTCTATTAATTGTTGCCGGGAAGCTAGAGTAAG
TAGTTCGCCAGTTAATAGTTTGCGCAACGTTGTTGCCATTGCTACAGGCATCGTGGTGTCACGCTCGTCG
TTTGGTATGGCTTCATTCAGCTCCGGTTCCCAACGATCAAGGCGAGTTACATGATCCCCCATGTTGTGCA
AAAAAGCGGTTAGCTCCTTCGGTCCTCCGATCGTTGTCAGAAGTAAGTTGGCCGCAGTGTTATCACTCAT
GGTTATGGCAGCACTGCATAATTCTCTTACTGTCATGCCATCCGTAAGATGCTTTTCTGTGACTGGTGAG
TACTCAACCAAGTCATTCTGAGAATAGTGTATGCGGCGACCGAGTTGCTCTTGCCCGGCGTCAATACGGG
ATAATACCGCGCCACATAGCAGAACTTTAAAAGTGCTCATCATTGGAAAACGTTCTTCGGGGCGAAAACT
CTCAAGGATCTTACCGCTGTTGAGATCCAGTTCGATGTAACCCACTCGTGCACCCAACTGATCTTCAGCA
TCTTTTACTTTCACCAGCGTTTCTGGGTGAGCAAAAACAGGAAGGCAAAATGCCGCAAAAAAGGGAATAA
GGGCGACACGGAAATGTTGAATACTCATACTCTTCCTTTTTCAATATTATTGAAGCATTTATCAGGGTTA
TTGTCTCATGAGCGGATACATATTTGAATGTATTTAGAAAAATAAACAAATAGGGGTTCCGCGCACATTT
CCCCGAAAAGTGCCACCTGACGTCGACGGATCGGGAGATCTCCCGATCCCCTATGGTGCACTCTCAGTAC
AATCTGCTCTGATGCCGCATAGTTAAGCCAGTATCTGCTCCCTGCTTGTGTGTTGGAGGTCGCTGAGTAG
TGCGCGAGCAAAATTTAAGCTACAACAAGGCAAGGCTTGACCGACAATTGCATGAAGAATCTGCTTAGGG
TTAGGCGTTTTGCGCTGCTTCGCGATGTACGGGCCAGATATACGCGTTGACATTGATTATTGACTAGTTA
TTAATAGTAATCAATTACGGGGTCATTAGTTCATAGCCCATATATGGAGTTCCGCGTTACATAACTTACG
GTAAATGGCCCGCCTGGCTGACCGCCCAACGACCCCCGCCCATTGACGTCAATAATGACGTATGTTCCCA
TAGTAACGCCAATAGGGACTTTCCATTGACGTCAATGGGTGGAGTATTTACGGTAAACTGCCCACTTGGC
AGTACATCAAGTGTATCATATGCCAAGTACGCCCCCTATTGACGTCAATGACGGTAAATGGCCCGCCTGG
CATTATGCCCAGTACATGACCTTATGGGACTTTCCTACTTGGCAGTACATCTACGTATTAGTCATCGCTA
TTACCATGGTGATGCGGTTTTGGCAGTACATCAATGGGCGTGGATAGCGGTTTGACTCACGGGGATTTCC
AAGTCTCCACCCCATTGACGTCAATGGGAGTTTGTTTTGGCACCAAAATCAACGGGACTTTCCAAAATGT
CGTAACAACTCCGCCCCATTGACGCAAATGGGCGGTAGGCGTGTACGGTGGGAGGTCTATATAAGCAGAG
CTCGTTTAGTGAACCGTCAGATCGCCTGGAGACGCCATCCACGCTGTTTTGACCTCCATAGAAGACACCG
GGACCGATCCAGCCTCCGGGGGATCGATCCCCCCGATCCTGAGAACTTCAGGGTGAGTTTGGGGACCCTT
GATTGTTCTTTCTTTTTCGCTATTGTAAAATTCATGTTATATGGAGGGGGCAAAGTTTTCAGGGTGTTGT
TTAGAATGGGAAGATGTCCCTTGTATCACCATGGACCCTCATGATAATTTTGTTTCTTTCACTTTCTACT
CTGTTGACAACCATTGTCTCCTCTTATTTTCTTTTCATTTTCTGTAACTTTTTCGTTAAACTTTAGCTTG
CATTTGTAACGAATTTTTAAATTCACTTTTGTTTATTTGTCAGATTGTAAGTACTTTCTCTAATCACTTT
TTTTT
